>Addgene plasmid #29626 | 416Gal-FUS-R524S-YFP | addgene partial sequence | sequence record 35070 | 29626 with EGFP-N
GCTCCTCGCCCTTGCTCACCATTAAGCTTGATATCGAATTCCTGCAGCCCATCACCACTTTGTACAAGAA
AGCTGGGTCCAAATACGGGCTCTCCCTGCGATCCTGTCTGTGCTCACCCCTGGAATCCATCTTGCCAGGG
CCAAAGCCACCTCTGTCCCCACCACCCCGGCCCCCTCGGAAGCCTCCACGGTCCCCGCCGCGGCCCCGGT
AGCCGCCTCGATCATAGCCTCCTCTGCCACCACGACGATCATCCCCGTAGTTACCCCCCATGTGAGAGCC
ACCTGGTCCCCCTCCTGGGCCATCTGGTTTAGGGGCCTTACACTGGTTGCATTCATTCCTCCAAGAGAAG
TTCATATTCTCACAGGTGGGATTAGGACACTTCCAGTCACCAGCTCGCTGCTGTCCTCCACCGCCACCAC
CTCCACTGGGAAATCCTCCTCGGCCACCACCACCACTGCCACCACCTCCATAGCCTCCACGGCCCATGGG
TCCTCCTCGCCCTCGGCCTCCACGACCATTGCCACCACCCCGATTAAAGTCTGCCCGGCGAGTAGCAAAT
GAGACCTTGATAGGATTTCCGGAGAATTCTTTACCATCAAACCAGTCAATAGCTGCTTTAGCTGAAGGTG
GGTCATCAAAAGAGACCGTTGCCTCTCCCTTCAGCTTGCCAGTTTCCCTGTCTGTGTACAAATTAATCAT
GGGCTGTCCCGTTTTCTTGTTTGTCTTAATAATACCAATCTGCTTGAAGTAATCAGCCACAGACTCAATT
GTAACATTCTCACCCAGGCCTTGCACAAAGATGGTGTTGTTGTCTGAATTATCCTGTTCGGAGTCATGAC
GTGATCCTTGGTCCCGAGGGCCACCAAATTTATTGAAGCCACCACGGTCACTTCCG
