[The description below was written by a language model from this plasmid's Addgene catalogue record.]
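Description:
416Gal-FUS-R524S-YFP is a yeast expression plasmid built on the pAG416Gal-ccdB-EYFP backbone, a member of the Gateway-compatible pAG destination vector series for Saccharomyces cerevisiae. In that naming scheme, "416" denotes a low-copy centromeric vector carrying URA3, and the record accordingly lists URA3 as the yeast selectable marker, allowing maintenance in ura3 auxotrophic strains. "Gal" indicates a galactose-inducible GAL1 promoter, although the record does not list the promoter explicitly. In bacteria the plasmid is selected with ampicillin and is recorded as low copy. The entry lists a ccdB-tolerant growth strain and a restriction enzyme cloning method. Both details sit oddly with a finished clone in which the ccdB cassette of the parent vector would normally have been replaced by the insert. No feature table is provided to resolve this.

The payload is the human FUS (also called TLS, fused in sarcoma / translocated in liposarcoma) coding sequence, about 1.6 kb, carrying the R524S substitution and fused at its C terminus to YFP. FUS is an RNA-binding protein linked to amyotrophic lateral sclerosis, as reflected in its ALS6 alias. The fluorescent tag allows the mutant protein's localization and inclusion formation to be followed in living yeast, while inducible expression lets the onset of expression be controlled for a protein that may be toxic. According to the associated publication title, the construct belongs to a study of the molecular determinants and genetic modifiers of FUS aggregation and toxicity. It is therefore suited to comparing this mutant with wild-type FUS in yeast models of proteinopathy, using assays such as growth tests and fluorescence microscopy.
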