Addgene plasmid #29626: 416Gal-FUS-R524S-YFP
Depositing lab: Aaron Gitler. Depositing organization: University of Pennsylvania. Publication: Molecular determinants and genetic modifiers of aggregation and toxicity for the ALS disease protein FUS/TLS. Sun Z, Diaz Z, Fang X, Hart MP, Chesi A, Shorter J, Gitler AD. PLoS Biol. 2011 Apr;9(4):e1000614. doi: 10.1371/journal.pbio.1000614. Epub 2011 Apr 26. PubMed 21541367.
Backbone
  Vector backbone: pAG416Gal-ccdB-EYFP
  Backbone manufacturer: Susan Lindquist (Addgene plasmid # 14219)
  Backbone size w/o insert (bp): 8004
  Vector type: Yeast Expression
  Selectable markers: URA3
Growth in bacteria
  Bacterial resistance: Ampicillin, 100 μg/mL
  Growth temperature: 37°C
  Growth strain: ccdB Survival
  Growth instructions: ccdB Survival
  Copy number: Low Copy
Gene/Insert
  Gene/Insert name: FUS (alt names: TLS; fused in sarcoma; translocated in liposarcoma)
  Species: H. sapiens (human)
  Insert size (bp): 1578
  Mutation: R524S
  Entrez Gene: FUS (a.k.a. ALS6, ETM4, FUS1, HNRNPP2, POMP75, TLS, altFUS)
  Tag / fusion protein: YFP (C terminal on insert)
  Cloning method: Restriction Enzyme
  Sequencing primers: 5′ n/a
Terms and licenses: Academic/Nonprofit Terms; Industry Terms: Not Available to Industry
How to cite: 416Gal-FUS-R524S-YFP was a gift from Aaron Gitler (Addgene plasmid # 29626 ; http://n2t.net/addgene:29626 ; RRID:Addgene_29626)
